>Addgene plasmid #112011 | pAA3.stelN | addgene full sequence | sequence record 215239 | Addgene NGS Result
TCTTCCTTTTTCAATATTATTGAAGCATTTATCAGGGTTATTGTCTCATGAGCGGATACATATTTGAATG
TATTTAGAAAAATAAACAAATAGGGGAATTAAAAAAAAGCCCGCTCATTAGGCGGGCTACTAGTCAGATA
ACTTCGTATAATGTATGCTATACGAAGTTATGGTACCGCGGCCGCGTAGAGGATCTGTTGATCAGCAGTT
CAACCTGTTGATAGTACTTCGTTAATACAGATGTAGGTGTTGGCACCATGCATAACTATAACGGTCCTAA
GGTAGCGACCTAGGTTCTAGACTTCATTTCCTTCTCCAGATTAACTCAATTCCAGCATTTAGAACCCTAC
CAAGTATCGATAATACGACTCACTATAGGGAGACCACAACGGTTTCCCTCTAGAAATAATTTTGTTTAAC
TTTAAGAAGGAGATATACATATGAAATCTTCTTGGAGCCATCCGCAGTTTGAAAAAGGCGCCATGACCGG
TTGGTCCCACCCGCAGTTCGAAAAACGTAGCGCGGGCAGCTGGAGTCATCCGCAATTCGAAAAACACCAT
CACCATCACCATGAAAACCTGTACTTCCAATCCAGCAAGGTAAAAATCGGTGAGTTGATCAACACGCTTG
TGAATGAGGTAGAGGCAATTGATGCCTCAGACCGCCCACAAGGCGACAAAACGAAGAGAATTAAAGCCGC
AGCCGCACGGTATAAGAACGCGTTATTTAATGATAAAAGAAAGTTCCGTGGGAAAGGATTGCAGAAAAGA
ATAACCGCGAATACTTTTAACGCCTATATGAGCAGGGCAAGAAAGCGGTTTGATGATAAATTACATCATA
GCTTTGATAAAAATATTAATAAATTATCGGAAAAGTATCCTCTTTACAGCGAAGAATTATCTTCATGGCT
TTCTATGCCTACGGCTAATATTCGCCAGCACATGTCATCGTTACAATCTAAATTGAAAGAAATAATGCCG
CTTGCCGAAGAGTTATCAAATGTAAGAATAGGCTCTAAAGGCAGTGATGCAAAAATAGCAAGACTAATAA
AAAAATATCCAGATTGGAGTTTTGCTCTTAGTGATTTAAACAGTGATGATTGGAAGGAGCGCCGTGACTA
TCTTTATAAGTTATTCCAACAAGGCTCTGCGTTGTTAGAAGAACTACACCAGCTCAAGGTCAACCATGAG
GTTCTGTACCATCTGCAGCTAAGCCCTGCGGAGCGTACATCTATACAGCAACGATGGGCCGATGTTCTGC
GCGAGAAGAAGCGTAATGTTGTGGTTATTGACTACCCAACATACATGCAGTCTATCTATGATATTTTGAA
TAATCCTGCGACTTTATTTAGTTTAAACACTCGTTCTGGAATGGCACCTTTGGCCTTTGCTCTGGCTGCG
GTATCAGGGCGAAGAATGATTGAGATAATGTTTCAGGGTGAATTTGCCGTTTCAGGAAAGTATACGGTTA
ATTTCTCAGGGCAAGCTAAAAAACGCTCTGAAGATAAAAGCGTAACCAGAACGATTTATACTTTATGCGA
AGCAAAATTATTCGTTGAATTATTAACAGAATTGCGTTCTTGCTCTGCTGCATCTGATTTCGATGAGGTT
GTTAAAGGATATGGAAAGGATGATACAAGGTCTGAGAACGGCAGGATAAATGCTATTTTAGCAAAAGCAT
TTAACCCTTGGGTTAAATCATTTTTCGGCGATGACCGTCGTGTTTATAAAGATAGCCGCGCTATTTACGC
TCGCATCGCTTATGAGATGTTCTTCCGCGTCGATCCACGGTGGAAAAACGTCGACGAGGATGTGTTCTTC
ATGGAGATTCTCGGACACGACGATGAGAACACCCAGCTGCACTATAAGCAGTTCAAGCTGGCCAACTTCT
CCAGAACCTGGCGACCTGAAGTTGGGGATGAAAACACCAGGCTGGTGGCTCTGCAGAAACTGGACGATGA
AATGCCAGGCTTTGCCAGAGGTGACGCTGGCGTCCGTCTCCATGAAACCGTTAAGCAGCTGGTGGAGCAG
GACCCATCAGCAAAAATAACCAACAGCACTCTCCGGGCCTTTAAATTTAGCCCGACGATGATTAGCCGGT
ACCTGGAGTTTGCCGCTGATGCATTGGGGCAGTTCGTTGGCGAGAACGGGCAGTGGCAGCTGAAGATAGA
GACACCTGCAATCGTCCTGCCTGATGAAGAATCCGTTGAGACCATCGACGAACCGGATGATGAGTCCCAA
GACGACGAGCTGGATGAAGATGAAATTGAGCTCGACGAGGGTGGCGGCGATGAACCAACCGAAGAGGAAG
GGCCAGAAGAACATCAGCCAACTGCTCTAAAACCCGTCTTCAAGCCTGCAAAAAATAACGGGGACGGAAC
GTACAAGATAGAGTTTGAATACGATGGAAAGCATTATGCCTGGTCCGGCCCCGCCGATAGCCCTATGGCC
GCAATGCGATCCGCATGGGAAACGTACTACAGCTAACTCGAGAGATCCGGCTGCTAACAAACCCGCTTAA
GGAAGATGGCCAACTTATTTACATAAGGCTGCTGCCACCGCTGAGCAATAACTAGCATAACCCCTTGGGG
CCTCTAAACGGGTCTTGAGGGGTTTTTTGGTTTAAACCCATCTAATTGGGAATTCCCCCTGCCTCGCGCG
TTTCGGTGATGACGGTGAAAACCTCTGACACATGCAGCTCCCGGAGACGGTCACAGCTTGTCTGTAAGCG
GATGCCGGGAGCAGACAAGCCCGTCAGGGCGCGTCAGCGGGTGTTGGCGGGTGTCGGGGCGCAGCCATGA
CCCAGTCACGTAGCGATAGCGGAGTGTATACTGGCTTAACTATGCGGCATCAGAGCAGATTGTACTGAGA
GTGCACCATTGCGGTGTGAAATACCGCACAGATGCGTAAGGAGAAAATACCGCATCAGGCGCTCTTCCGC
TTCCTCGCTCACTGACTCGCTGCGCTCGGTCGTTCGGCTGCGGCGAGCGGTATCAGCTCACTCAAAGGCG
GTAATACGGTTATCCACAGAATCAGGGGATAACGCAGGAAAGAACATGTGAGCAAAAGGCCAGCAAAAGG
CCAGGAACCGTAAAAAGGCCGCGTTGCTGGCGTTTTTCCATAGGTTCCGCCCCCCTGACGAGCATCACAA
AAATCGACGCTCAAGTCAGAGGTGGCGAAACCCGACAGGACTATAAAGATACCAGGCGTTTCCCCCTGGA
AGCTCCCTCGTGCGCTCTCCTGTTCCGACCCTGCCGCTTACCGGATACCTGTCCGCCTTTCTCCCTTCGG
GAAGCGTGGCGCTTTCTCATAGCTCACGCTGTAGGTATCTCAGTTCGGTGTAGGTCGTTCGCTCCAAGCT
GGGCTGTGTGCACGAACCCCCCGTTCAGCCCGACCGCTGCGCCTTATCCGGTAACTATCGTCTTGAGTCC
AACCCGGTAAGACACGACTTATCGCCACTGGCAGCAGCCACTGGTAACAGGATTAGCAGAGCGAGGTATG
TAGGCGGTGCTACAGAGTTCTTGAAGTGGTGGCCTAACTACGGCTACACTAGAAGGACAGTATTTGGTAT
CTGCGCTCTGCTGAAGCCAGTTACCTTCGGAAAAAGAGTTGGTAGCTCTTGATCCGGCAAACAAACCACC
GCTGGTAGCGGTGGTTTTTTTGTTTGCAAGCAGCAGATTACGCGCAGAAAAAAAGGATCTCAAGAAGATC
CTTTGATCTTTTCTACCGGTCCGTCCAAAAAAAAAGGCTCCAAAAGGAGCCTTTAATTGTATCGGTTTAC
CAATGCTTAATCAGTGAAGCCCCTATTTCAGCAATCTGTCTATTTCGTTCGTCCATAGTTGCCTGACTAC
CCGTCGTGTAGATAACTACGATACGGGAAGGCTTACCATCTGGTCCAAGTGCGGCAATGATACCCCGTGA
ACCACGCTCTCCTGCCCCAGATTTATCAGCAATAAACCAGCCAGCAGGAAGTGCCGAACGCAGTAGTGGT
CCTGCAACTTTATCCGCTTCAAGCCAGTCTATTAATTGTTGCCGTGAAGCCAGAGTAAGTAGTTCGCCAG
TTAATAGTTTGCGTAATGTTGTTGCCATTGCCGCAGGCATTGTGGTGTCTCGCTCGTCGTTTGGTATGGC
TTCATTCAGTTCTGGTTCCCAACGGTCAAGGCGAGTTACATGGTCTCCCATATTGTGCAAAAAAGCGGTT
AATTCCTTCGGTCCACCGATGGTTGTCAGAAGTAAGTTCGCCGCAGTGTTATCACTCATCGTTATGGCGG
CACTACATAATTCTCTTACCGTCATTCCGTCCGTAAGGTGCTTTTCTGTCACTGGGGAGTATTCAACCAA
GTCATTCTGCGAATAGTGTATTCGTCGTCCGAGTTGCTCTTGCCCCGCATCTACACGGGATAATACTGCT
CCACATAGCAGAACTTTGAAAGTGCTCATCATTGGAAAACGCTCTTCAGGGCGAAAACTCTCAAGGATTT
TACCGCTATTCAAGTCCAGTTCTATGTATCCCACTCGTGCCCCCAATTGGTCCTCTGCGTCTTTTACTTT
CACGAGCGTTTCTGGGTGAGCAAAAACAGGAAGGCAAAATGCCGCAAAAAAGGGAATAAGGGCGACACGG
AAATGTTGAATACTCATAC
Features (pLannotate 1.2.2; 16 found; start..end, strand, type, name):
    138..171     -  protein_bind   loxP: Cre-mediated recombination occurs in the 8-bp core sequence (GCATACAT). Cre recombinase
    200..227     +  rep_origin     R6K γ ori (fragment): γ replication origin from E. coli plasmid R6K; requires the R6K initiator protein pi for replication
    361..379     +  promoter       T7 promoter: promoter for bacteriophage T7 RNA polymerase
    411..433     +  RBS            RBS: efficient ribosome binding site from bacteriophage T7 gene 10 (Olins and Rangwala, 1989)
    497..514     +  CDS            Strep-Tag II (fragment): peptide that binds Strep-Tactin®, an engineered form of streptavidin
    555..572     +  CDS            6xHis: 6xHis affinity tag
    573..589     +  CDS            TEV site (fragment): tobacco etch virus (TEV) protease recognition and cleavage site
    594..2486    +  CDS            TelN: protelomerase of coliphage N15; telN; generates the covalently closed hairpin telomeres
   2547..2564    +  CDS            SET1 (fragment): solubility-enhancement tag derived from T7 phage gene 10B
   2572..2619    +  terminator     T7 terminator: transcription terminator for bacteriophage T7 RNA polymerase
   2649..2688    +  CDS            rop (fragment): Rop protein, which maintains plasmids at low copy number; rop
   2790..2929    +  misc_feature   bom: basis of mobility region from pBR322
   3115..3703    -  rep_origin     ori: high-copy-number ColE1/pMB1/pBR322/pUC origin of replication
   3734..3773    -  terminator     fd terminator: central terminator from bacteriophage fd (Otsuka and Kunisawa, 1982)
   3780..4637    -  CDS            bla: BLAT_ECOLX - Experimental evidence at protein level: Swiss-Prot protein existence level 1. TEM-type are the most prevalent beta-lactamases in enterobacteria; they hydrolyze the beta-lactam bond in susceptible beta-lactam antibiotics, thus conferring resistance to penicillins and cephalosporins. TEM-3 and TEM-4 are capable of hydrolyzing cefotaxime and ceftazidime. TEM-5 is capable of hydrolyzing ceftazidime. TEM-6 is capable of hydrolyzing ceftazidime and aztreonam. TEM-8/CAZ-2, TEM- 16/CAZ-7 and TEM-24/CAZ-6 are markedly active against ceftazidime. IRT- 4 shows resistance to beta-lactamase in
   4638..90      -  promoter       AmpR promoter (across the origin): bla
