[The description below was written by a language model from this plasmid's Addgene catalogue record and pLannotate feature annotations shown in this document.]
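Description:
pAA3.stelN is a 4.6 kb bacterial expression plasmid built on the pAA.3 backbone for producing TelN, the protelomerase of coliphage N15, in E. coli. It is propagated through a ColE1/pMB1-family origin, accompanied by the pBR322 bom (basis of mobility) region and only a short remnant of the rop gene. The catalogue entry lists it as low copy, although the annotation tool labels the origin generically as a high-copy type. Selection is by ampicillin, conferred by a TEM-type beta-lactamase gene (bla) with its own promoter, and an fd terminator sits between bla and the origin.

The expression cassette is a standard T7 arrangement: a T7 promoter and the efficient phage T7 gene 10 ribosome binding site drive an open reading frame that ends ahead of a T7 terminator, so expression requires a host supplying T7 RNA polymerase. The TelN coding sequence is preceded by an N-terminal Strep-tag II and a 6xHis tag, followed by a TEV protease recognition site. This allows one- or two-step affinity purification and, in principle, proteolytic removal of the tags. The insert was assembled by Gibson cloning.

A single loxP site and a very short R6K gamma origin fragment lie upstream of the promoter. These look like backbone features, perhaps from a Cre-based plasmid fusion system, though the record does not explain them. A small "SET1" hit just before the terminator is likewise only a fragment.

TelN cleaves its target site and rejoins the strands to form covalently closed hairpin telomeres. The stated purpose is simply to express this enzyme, and the record does not describe how the purified protein was used.
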