Addgene plasmid #112011: pAA3.stelN
Purpose: Expresses TelN enzyme
Depositing lab: Stephen Harrison. Depositing organization: Harvard Medical School. Publication: Structure of the DASH/Dam1 complex shows its role at the yeast kinetochore-microtubule interface. Jenni S, Harrison SC. Science. 2018 May 4;360(6388):552-558. doi: 10.1126/science.aar6436. PubMed 29724956.
Backbone
  Vector backbone: pAA.3
  Vector type: Bacterial Expression
Growth in bacteria
  Bacterial resistance: Ampicillin, 100 μg/mL
  Growth temperature: 37°C
  Growth strain: DH5alpha
  Copy number: Low Copy
Gene/Insert
  Gene/Insert name: TelN
  Insert size (bp): 2043
  Promoter: T7
  Tag / fusion protein: strep and his (N terminal on insert)
  Cloning method: Gibson Cloning
  Sequencing primers: 5′ TCTAGACTTCATTTCCTTCT; 3′ TTATGTAAATAAGTTGGCCA
Terms and licenses: Academic/Nonprofit Terms; Industry Terms: Not Available to Industry
How to cite: pAA3.stelN was a gift from Stephen Harrison (Addgene plasmid # 112011 ; http://n2t.net/addgene:112011 ; RRID:Addgene_112011)
